Addgene plasmid #222306: Str-KDEL_SBP-EGFP-gp135
Depositing lab: Franck Perez. Publication: RAB6 and microtubules restrict protein secretion to focal adhesions. Fourriere L, Kasri A, Gareil N, Bardin S, Bousquet H, Pereira D, Perez F, Goud B, Boncompain G, Miserey-Lenkei S. J Cell Biol. 2019 Jul 1;218(7):2215-2231. doi: 10.1083/jcb.201805002. Epub 2019 May 29. PubMed 31142554.
Backbone
  Vector backbone: pIRES-neo3
  Vector type: Mammalian Expression
Growth in bacteria
  Bacterial resistance: Ampicillin, 100 μg/mL
  Growth temperature: 37°C
  Growth strain: DH5alpha
  Copy number: High Copy
Gene/Insert
  Gene/Insert name: Streptavidin-KDEL and gp135 fused to SBP-EGFP (alt names: PODXL; gp135)
  Species: O. cuniculus (rabbit)
  Mutation: signal peptide removed
  Entrez Gene: PODXL (a.k.a. PC, PCLP-1, PCLP1)
  Promoter: CMV
  Cloning method: Restriction Enzyme; 5′ cloning site Unknown (unknown if destroyed)
Terms and licenses: Academic/Nonprofit Terms; Industry Terms: Not Available to Industry
How to cite: Str-KDEL_SBP-EGFP-gp135 was a gift from Franck Perez (Addgene plasmid # 222306 ; http://n2t.net/addgene:222306 ; RRID:Addgene_222306)
