[The description below was written by a language model from this plasmid's Addgene catalogue record and pLannotate feature annotations shown in this document.]
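Description:
Str-KDEL_SBP-EGFP-gp135 is a bicistronic mammalian expression plasmid built on the pIRES-neo3 backbone, designed around a streptavidin "hook" and a streptavidin-binding-peptide (SBP) "reporter" expressed from one transcript. It is maintained in E. coli through a high-copy ColE1/pUC-type origin and an ampicillin resistance gene (β-lactamase with its own promoter). No neomycin resistance cassette appears in the feature table, which suggests that the position downstream of the IRES, normally used for the selection marker in this backbone, is occupied by the reporter; the record lists no mammalian selection marker.

Transcription is driven by the CMV immediate-early enhancer and promoter. The first open reading frame encodes core streptavidin, preceded by a short region annotated as a STIM1 fragment, presumably supplying a signal sequence. According to the construct name it carries a KDEL motif for retention in the endoplasmic reticulum. A chimeric intron and an EMCV IRES follow, allowing cap-independent translation of the second cistron: a human IL-2 signal sequence, then SBP (named in the catalogue entry but not separately annotated; it likely lies in the gap before EGFP), EGFP, and rabbit podocalyxin (PODXL/gp135) lacking its native signal peptide. An SV40 polyadenylation signal terminates the transcript.

The arrangement lets the ER-resident streptavidin hook hold the SBP-tagged fluorescent gp135 in the ER. Because streptavidin binds biotin very tightly, adding biotin should displace SBP and release the cargo as a synchronous wave through the secretory pathway. The associated publication concerns RAB6, microtubules and the targeting of secretion to focal adhesions, consistent with use for live imaging of gp135 trafficking and exocytosis.
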