Features (pLannotate 1.2.2; 22 found; start..end, strand, type, name):
     28..80      -  misc_feature   bom (fragment): basis of mobility region from pBR322
    235..614     +  enhancer       CMV enhancer: human cytomegalovirus immediate early enhancer
    615..818     +  promoter       CMV promoter: human cytomegalovirus (CMV) immediate early promoter
    814..847     +  LTR            5' LTR (truncated) (fragment): truncated 5' long terminal repeat (LTR) from HIV-1
    863..881     +  promoter       T7 promoter: promoter for bacteriophage T7 RNA polymerase
    954..1067    +  CDS            STIM1 (fragment): STIM1_HUMAN - Also known as GOK From Homo sapiens (Human).
   1053..1553    +  CDS            SAV_STRAV (fragment): Experimental evidence at protein level: Swiss-Prot protein existence level 1. The biological function of streptavidin is not known. Forms a strong non-covalent specific complex with biotin (one molecule of biotin per subunit of streptavidin). From Streptomyces avidinii.
   1646..1875    +  intron         chimeric intron: chimera between introns from adenovirus and immunoglobulin heavy chain genes
   2058..2520    +  misc_feature   IRES: internal ribosome entry site (IRES) of the encephalomyocarditis virus (EMCV)
   2547..2605    +  sig_peptide    IL-2 signal sequence: human interleukin-2 signal sequence
   2727..3440    +  CDS            EGFP: EGFP is a basic (constitutively fluorescent) green fluorescent protein published in 1996, derived from Aequorea victoria. It is reported to be a rapidly-maturing weak dimer with moderate acid sensitivity.
   3450..4979    +  CDS            PODXL (fragment): PODXL_RABIT - Also known as PCLP1. Experimental evidence at protein level: Swiss-Prot protein existence level 1. Involved in the regulation of both adhesion and cell morphology and cancer progression. Functions as an anti-adhesive molecule that maintains an open filtration pathway between neighboring foot processes in the podocyte by charge repulsion. Acts as a pro- adhesive molecule, enhancing the adherence of cells to immobilized ligands, increasing the rate of migration and cell-cell contacts in an integrin-dependent manner. Induces the formation of apical actin- dependent microvilli. Invol
   5002..5086    +  CDS            large T antigen (fragment): large T antigen from SV40 (simian virus 40)
   5109..5230    +  polyA_signal   SV40 poly(A) signal: SV40 polyadenylation signal
   5241..5292    +  polyA_signal   SV40 poly(A) signal (fragment): SV40 polyadenylation signal
   5356..5372    -  protein_bind   lac operator: The lac repressor binds to the lac operator to inhibit transcription in E. coli. This inhibition can be relieved by adding lactose or isopropyl-β-D-thiogalactopyranoside (IPTG). lac repressor encoded by lacI
   5380..5410    -  promoter       lac promoter: promoter for the E. coli lac operon
   5425..5446    -  protein_bind   CAP binding site: CAP binding activates transcription in the presence of cAMP. E. coli catabolite activator protein
   5459..5551    -  CDS            lacI (fragment): lac repressor; lacI; The lac repressor binds to the lac operator to inhibit transcription in E. coli. This inhibition can be relieved by adding lactose or isopropyl-β-D-thiogalactopyranoside (IPTG).
   5734..6322    -  rep_origin     ori: high-copy-number ColE1/pMB1/pBR322/pUC origin of replication
   6493..7353    -  CDS            AmpR: β-lactamase; bla; confers resistance to ampicillin, carbenicillin, and related antibiotics
   7354..7458    -  promoter       AmpR promoter: bla
>Addgene plasmid #222306 | Str-KDEL_SBP-EGFP-gp135 | addgene full sequence | sequence record 442330 | Addgene NGS Result
GACGGATCGGGAGATCTCCCGATCCCCTATGGTGCACTCTCAGTACAATCTGCTCTGATGCCGCATAGTT
AAGCCAGTATCTGCTCCCTGCTTGTGTGTTGGAGGTCGCTGAGTAGTGCGCGAGCAAAATTTAAGCTACA
ACAAGGCAAGGCTTGACCGACAATTGCATGAAGAATCTGCTTAGGGTTAGGCGTTTTGCGCTGCTTCGCG
ATGTACGGGCCAGATATACGCGTTGACATTGATTATTGACTAGTTATTAATAGTAATCAATTACGGGGTC
ATTAGTTCATAGCCCATATATGGAGTTCCGCGTTACATAACTTACGGTAAATGGCCCGCCTGGCTGACCG
CCCAACGACCCCCGCCCATTGACGTCAATAATGACGTATGTTCCCATAGTAACGCCAATAGGGACTTTCC
ATTGACGTCAATGGGTGGAGTATTTACGGTAAACTGCCCACTTGGCAGTACATCAAGTGTATCATATGCC
AAGTACGCCCCCTATTGACGTCAATGACGGTAAATGGCCCGCCTGGCATTATGCCCAGTACATGACCTTA
TGGGACTTTCCTACTTGGCAGTACATCTACGTATTAGTCATCGCTATTACCATGGTGATGCGGTTTTGGC
AGTACATCAATGGGCGTGGATAGCGGTTTGACTCACGGGGATTTCCAAGTCTCCACCCCATTGACGTCAA
TGGGAGTTTGTTTTGGCACCAAAATCAACGGGACTTTCCAAAATGTCGTAACAACTCCGCCCCATTGACG
CAAATGGGCGGTAGGCGTGTACGGTGGGAGGTCTATATAAGCAGAGCTCTCTGGCTAACTAGAGAACCCA
CTGCTTACTGGCTTATCGAAATTAATACGACTCACTATAGGGAGACCCAAGCTTGGTACCGAGCTCGGAT
CGATATCTGCGGCCTAGCTAGCGCTTAAGGCCTGTTAACCGGTATGGATGTATGCGTCCGTCTTGCCCTG
TGGCTCCTCTGGGGACTCCTCCTGCACCAGGGCCAGAGCCTCAGCCATAGTCACAGTGAGAAGGCGACAG
GAACCAGCTCGGGCGCCGGTTTAAACGACCCTAGCAAAGACTCAAAAGCTCAGGTGTCCGCTGCCGAGGC
TGGCATTACTGGAACATGGTACAATCAGCTCGGGAGCACCTTTATTGTGACTGCTGGAGCCGATGGAGCC
CTCACCGGAACATACGAATCTGCTGTGGGAAACGCCGAATCACGGTACGTCCTCACTGGCCGATACGATA
GTGCCCCTGCCACCGACGGATCTGGGACTGCCCTGGGATGGACTGTCGCTTGGAAAAACAACTACCGGAA
TGCTCATTCTGCCACAACATGGAGTGGACAGTACGTGGGAGGCGCTGAGGCTAGAATCAATACACAGTGG
CTGCTCACATCTGGCACAACCGAGGCAAATGCTTGGAAATCCACCCTGGTGGGACATGACACATTCACCA
AAGTGAAACCCTCCGCCGCTTCAATCGATGCCGCCAAAAAAGCCGGAGTCAACAACGGCAATCCTCTGGA
TGCCGTCCAGCAGCTCGGACCGAAAGATGAACTGTGAGCGGCCGCATAGATAACTGATCCAGTGTGCTGG
AATTAATTCGCTGTCTGCGAGGGCCAGCTGTTGGGGTGAGTACTCCCTCTCAAAAGCGGGCATGACTTCT
GCGCTAAGATTGTCAGTTTCCAAAAACGAGGAGGATTTGATATTCACCTGGCCCGCGGTGATGCCTTTGA
GGGTGGCCGCGTCCATCTGGTCAGAAAAGACAATCTTTTTGTTGTCAAGCTTGAGGTGTGGCAGGCTTGA
GATCTGGCCATACACTTGAGTGACAATGACATCCACTTTGCCTTTCTCTCCACAGGTGTCCACTCCCAGG
TCCAACTGCAGGTCGAGCATGCATCTAGGGCGGCCAATTCCGCCCCTCTCCCCCCCCCCCTCTCCCTCCC
CCCCCCCTAACGTTACTGGCCGAAGCCGCTTGGAATAAGGCCGGTGTGCGTTTGTCTATATGTTATTTTC
CACCATATTGCCGTCTTTTGGCAATGTGAGGGCCCGGAAACCTGGCCCTGTCTTCTTGACGAGCATTCCT
AGGGGTCTTTCCCCTCTCGCCAAAGGAATGCAAGGTCTGTTGAATGTCGTGAAGGAAGCAGTTCCTCTGG
AAGCTTCTTGAAGACAAACAACGTCTGTAGCGACCCTTTGCAGGCAGCGGAACCCCCCACCTGGCGACAG
GTGCCTCTGCGGCCAAAAGCCACGTGTATAAGATACACCTGCAAAGGCGGCACAACCCCAGTGCCACGTT
GTGAGTTGGATAGTTGTGGAAAGAGTCAAATGGCTCTCCTCAAGCGTATTCAACAAGGGGCTGAAGGATG
CCCAGAAGGTACCCCATTGTATGGGATCTGATCTGGGGCCTCGGTGCACATGCTTTACATGTGTTTAGTC
GAGGTTAAAAAAACGTCTAGGCCCCCCGAACCACGGGGACGTGGTTTTCCTTTGAAAAACACGATGATAA
GCTTGCCACAACCCGGGAGGCGCGCCATGTACAGGATGCAACTCCTGTCTTGCATTGCACTAAGTCTTGC
ACTTGTCACGAATTCCGACGAGAAGACCACTGGTTGGCGAGGTGGACACGTTGTTGAAGGACTGGCTGGG
GAACTTGAACAACTTCGTGCACGACTGGAGCATCACCCACAAGGTCAACGTGAACCACCTGCAGGTGTGA
GCAAGGGCGAGGAGCTGTTCACCGGGGTGGTGCCCATCCTGGTCGAGCTGGACGGCGACGTAAACGGCCA
CAAGTTCAGCGTGTCCGGCGAGGGCGAGGGCGATGCCACCTACGGCAAGCTGACCCTGAAGTTCATCTGC
ACCACCGGCAAGCTGCCCGTGCCCTGGCCCACCCTCGTGACCACCCTGACCTACGGCGTGCAGTGCTTCA
GCCGCTACCCCGACCACATGAAGCAGCACGACTTCTTCAAGTCCGCCATGCCCGAAGGCTACGTCCAGGA
GCGCACCATCTTCTTCAAGGACGACGGCAACTACAAGACCCGCGCCGAGGTGAAGTTCGAGGGCGACACC
CTGGTGAACCGCATCGAGCTGAAGGGCATCGACTTCAAGGAGGACGGCAACATCCTGGGGCACAAGCTGG
AGTACAACTACAACAGCCACAACGTCTATATCATGGCCGACAAGCAGAAGAACGGCATCAAGGTGAACTT
CAAGATCCGCCACAACATCGAGGACGGCAGCGTGCAGCTCGCCGACCACTACCAGCAGAACACCCCCATC
GGCGACGGCCCCGTGCTGCTGCCCGACAACCACTACCTGAGCACCCAGTCCGCCCTGAGCAAAGACCCCA
ACGAGAAGCGCGATCACATGGTCCTGCTGGAGTTCGTGACCGCCGCCGGGATCACTCTCGGCATGGACGA
GCTGTACAAGGGCCGGCCCCAGGAAAAGAGTCCCCAGCCCGGCCCAACCCCCATGGCCACTTCAACATCT
ACCAGGCCTGCCCCAGCCTCAGCCCCAGCCCCCAAAAGCTCCGTGGCGGCTTCGGTCCCGGCCGAGCAGA
ACACTACACCCATGACGACGAAAGCCCCAGCCACCCAGAGCCCCTCTGCATCCCCTGGAAGCTCCGTGGA
GAACTCAGCCCCGGCCCAGGGCTCGACCACAACACAGCAGAGCCTGAGTGTTACTACTAAGGCTGAAGCT
AAGGATGCAGGTGGCGTCCCCACGGCACACGTCACCGGCTCTGCTCGGCCTGTCACCAGTGGCAGCCAGG
TCGCAGCTCAGGACCCAGCTGCATCCAAAGCTCCGAGCAACCACAGCATCACCACAAAGCCTCTGGCCAC
AGAGGCCACGAGCCAGGCCCCCCGTCAGACCACAGATGTCGGCACCCCGGGACCCACTGCTCCTCCTGTG
ACCAACTCGACCAGCCCTGACCTGCTGGGCCATGCCACCCCGAAGCCCTCCGAGGGGCCCCAGCTCAGTT
TCCCCACGGCTGCTGGCAGCCTGGGCCCTGTCACTGGCTCTGGCACCGGCTCTGGCACCCTCTCCACACC
CCAGGGGAAGCCTGCGACACTGACGCCCGTGGCCAGCTCAGCAGAGACTCAAGGGATGCCCAGCCCGATG
CCACCCAGCCCAGCCTCCCCCTCCTCCTCCCCCTTTCCCTCCTCTCCCTCCCCCTCCCCCGCACTGCAGC
CCTCGGGCCCCTCGGCGGCAGGAACAGAGGACACAACCGGCAGGGGCCCCACAAGCTCCAGCACTGAGTT
GGCTTCAACTGCCCTGCACGGCCCCAGCACGCTTTCCCCCACCTCGGCAGTGAGAGACCAGAGGGTAAGC
TGCGGGCCTCCGGAGAGACCAACCGAGCAGCTGCTCATCCTGAACCTCACCAGAAGCAGCCCCTGCACAG
ACAGCCTTCCGGAAGACAAACTGGTCACCCTGCTGTGCCGAGCGGCCAAGCCCACCTTCAACCCCGCCCA
GGACCAGTGCCACGTGCTGCTGGCGCCCATGCTGGGGAGCCACGCGGTGGTGGTCAAAGAAATCACCATC
AAGACGAATCTGCTGCCCACGGCCGTGTTCGAGCTGCTGAAGGACAGATGGGATGACCTGAGAGAGGAGG
GCGTCAGCGACATGCAGCTGGGGGACCAGGGGCCCCCGGAGGAGACCGAGGACCGCTTCAGCCTGCCGCT
CATCATCACCATCGTCTGCATGGCCTCCTTCCTGCTGCTTGTCGCGGCCCTCTACGGCTGCTGCCACCAG
CGCCTCTCCCATAGGAAGGACCAGCAACGACTCACGGAGGAGCTGCAGACCGTGGAGAACGGTTACCATG
ACAACCCGACCCTAGAAGTGATGGAGACGTCGGCCGAGATGCAGGAGAAGAAGGTGGTCAACCTTAACGG
GGAGCTGGGGGACAGCTGGATTGTCCCGCTGGACAACCTGACCAAGGACGACCTGGACGAGGAGGAGGAC
ACGCACCTCTAATTAATTAACTCTAGATAACTGATCATAATCAGCCATACCACATTTGTAGAGGTTTTAC
TTGCTTTAAAAAACCTCCCACACCTCCCCCTGAACCTGAAACATAAAATGAATGCAATTGTTGTTGTTAA
CTTGTTTATTGCAGCTTATAATGGTTACAAATAAAGCAATAGCATCACAAATTTCACAAATAAAGCATTT
TTTTCACTGCATTCTAGTTGTGGTTTGTCCAAACTCATCAATGTATCTTAACGCGTCGAGTGCATTCTAG
TTGTGGTTTGTCCAAACTCATCAATGTATCTTATCATGTCTGTATACCGTCGACCTCTAGCTAGAGCTTG
GCGTAATCATGGTCATAGCTGTTTCCTGTGTGAAATTGTTATCCGCTCACAATTCCACACAACATACGAG
CCGGAAGCATAAAGTGTAAAGCCTGGGGTGCCTAATGAGTGAGCTAACTCACATTAATTGCGTTGCGCTC
ACTGCCCGCTTTCCAGTCGGGAAACCTGTCGTGCCAGCTGCATTAATGAATCGGCCAACGCGCGGGGAGA
GGCGGTTTGCGTATTGGGCGCTCTTCCGCTTCCTCGCTCACTGACTCGCTGCGCTCGGTCGTTCGGCTGC
GGCGAGCGGTATCAGCTCACTCAAAGGCGGTAATACGGTTATCCACAGAATCAGGGGATAACGCAGGAAA
GAACATGTGAGCAAAAGGCCAGCAAAAGGCCAGGAACCGTAAAAAGGCCGCGTTGCTGGCGTTTTTCCAT
AGGCTCCGCCCCCCTGACGAGCATCACAAAAATCGACGCTCAAGTCAGAGGTGGCGAAACCCGACAGGAC
TATAAAGATACCAGGCGTTTCCCCCTGGAAGCTCCCTCGTGCGCTCTCCTGTTCCGACCCTGCCGCTTAC
CGGATACCTGTCCGCCTTTCTCCCTTCGGGAAGCGTGGCGCTTTCTCATAGCTCACGCTGTAGGTATCTC
AGTTCGGTGTAGGTCGTTCGCTCCAAGCTGGGCTGTGTGCACGAACCCCCCGTTCAGCCCGACCGCTGCG
CCTTATCCGGTAACTATCGTCTTGAGTCCAACCCGGTAAGACACGACTTATCGCCACTGGCAGCAGCCAC
TGGTAACAGGATTAGCAGAGCGAGGTATGTAGGCGGTGCTACAGAGTTCTTGAAGTGGTGGCCTAACTAC
GGCTACACTAGAAGAACAGTATTTGGTATCTGCGCTCTGCTGAAGCCAGTTACCTTCGGAAAAAGAGTTG
GTAGCTCTTGATCCGGCAAACAAACCACCGCTGGTAGCGGTGGTTTTTTTGTTTGCAAGCAGCAGATTAC
GCGCAGAAAAAAAGGATCTCAAGAAGATCCTTTGATCTTTTCTACGGGGTCTGACGCTCAGTGGAACGAA
AACTCACGTTAAGGGATTTTGGTCATGAGATTATCAAAAAGGATCTTCACCTAGATCCTTTTAAATTAAA
AATGAAGTTTTAAATCAATCTAAAGTATATATGAGTAAACTTGGTCTGACAGTTACCAATGCTTAATCAG
TGAGGCACCTATCTCAGCGATCTGTCTATTTCGTTCATCCATAGTTGCCTGACTCCCCGTCGTGTAGATA
ACTACGATACGGGAGGGCTTACCATCTGGCCCCAGTGCTGCAATGATACCGCGAGACCCACGCTCACCGG
CTCCAGATTTATCAGCAATAAACCAGCCAGCCGGAAGGGCCGAGCGCAGAAGTGGTCCTGCAACTTTATC
CGCCTCCATCCAGTCTATTAATTGTTGCCGGGAAGCTAGAGTAAGTAGTTCGCCAGTTAATAGTTTGCGC
AACGTTGTTGCCATTGCTACAGGCATCGTGGTGTCACGCTCGTCGTTTGGTATGGCTTCATTCAGCTCCG
GTTCCCAACGATCAAGGCGAGTTACATGATCCCCCATGTTGTGCAAAAAAGCGGTTAGCTCCTTCGGTCC
TCCGATCGTTGTCAGAAGTAAGTTGGCCGCAGTGTTATCACTCATGGTTATGGCAGCACTGCATAATTCT
CTTACTGTCATGCCATCCGTAAGATGCTTTTCTGTGACTGGTGAGTACTCAACCAAGTCATTCTGAGAAT
AGTGTATGCGGCGACCGAGTTGCTCTTGCCCGGCGTCAATACGGGATAATACCGCGCCACATAGCAGAAC
TTTAAAAGTGCTCATCATTGGAAAACGTTCTTCGGGGCGAAAACTCTCAAGGATCTTACCGCTGTTGAGA
TCCAGTTCGATGTAACCCACTCGTGCACCCAACTGATCTTCAGCATCTTTTACTTTCACCAGCGTTTCTG
GGTGAGCAAAAACAGGAAGGCAAAATGCCGCAAAAAAGGGAATAAGGGCGACACGGAAATGTTGAATACT
CATACTCTTCCTTTTTCAATATTATTGAAGCATTTATCAGGGTTATTGTCTCATGAGCGGATACATATTT
GAATGTATTTAGAAAAATAAACAAATAGGGGTTCCGCGCACATTTCCCCGAAAAGTGCCACCTGACGTC
